Addgene plasmid #60672: pBUN250
Purpose: overexpression of M. smegmatis ddl gene in Mycobacterium
Depositing lab: Raul Barletta. Depositing organization: University of Nebraska at Lincoln. Publication: Roles of Mycobacterium smegmatis D-alanine:D-alanine ligase and D-alanine racemase in the mechanisms of action of and resistance to the peptidoglycan inhibitor D-cycloserine. Feng Z, Barletta RG. Antimicrob Agents Chemother. 2003 Jan;47(1):283-91. PubMed 12499203.
Backbone
  Vector backbone: pMV262
  Backbone manufacturer: MedImmune Inc.
  Total vector size (bp): 5700
  Vector type: E.coli-Mycobacterium shuttle vector
Growth in bacteria
  Bacterial resistance: Kanamycin, 50 μg/mL
  Growth temperature: 37°C
  Growth strain: DH5alpha
  Copy number: Unknown
Gene/Insert
  Gene/Insert name: ddl
  Species: M. smegmatis
  Promoter: BCG Hsp60
  Cloning method: Restriction Enzyme; 5′ cloning site EcoRI (not destroyed); 3′ cloning site EcoRI (not destroyed)
  Sequencing primers: 5′ unknown
Terms and licenses: Academic/Nonprofit Terms; Industry Terms: Not Available to Industry
How to cite: pBUN250 was a gift from Raul Barletta (Addgene plasmid # 60672 ; http://n2t.net/addgene:60672 ; RRID:Addgene_60672)
