[The description below was written by a language model from this plasmid's Addgene catalogue record.]
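Description:
pBUN250 is an E. coli–Mycobacterium shuttle plasmid built on the pMV262 backbone, with a recorded total size of about 5.7 kb. It is designed to be constructed and propagated in E. coli and then transferred into mycobacteria, with kanamycin resistance listed as the selectable marker. No feature table accompanies the record, so the specific replication origins are not documented here, and the copy number is listed as unknown. Shuttle vectors of this type generally carry separate origins that function in E. coli and in mycobacteria.

The insert is ddl from Mycobacterium smegmatis, which encodes D-alanine:D-alanine ligase, the enzyme that joins two D-alanine residues to form the dipeptide incorporated into peptidoglycan precursors. The gene was cloned as an EcoRI fragment, with the site preserved at both ends, and the listed promoter is the BCG Hsp60 promoter, a strong heat-shock promoter widely used to drive high-level expression in mycobacteria. No tags, reporters or fusion partners are recorded.

The stated purpose is overexpression of ddl in Mycobacterium. The associated study examined the roles of D-alanine:D-alanine ligase and D-alanine racemase in the action of, and resistance to, the peptidoglycan synthesis inhibitor D-cycloserine. In that context, the plasmid allows the ligase dosage to be raised in a mycobacterial host so that effects on drug susceptibility can be assessed, helping to test whether the enzyme is a target of the drug or contributes to resistance.
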