>Addgene plasmid #60672 | pBUN250 | addgene partial sequence | sequence record 101610 | pMV306-F 5'-agaataacgttggcactcgc-3'
GTCGTCGCAGCGAGTGGCAGCGAGGACAACTTGAGCCGTCCGTCGCGTTGCACTGCGCCCGGCCAGCGTA
AGTAGCGGGGTTGCCGTCACCCGGTGACCCCCGTTTCATCCCCGATCCGGAGGAATCACTTCGCAATGGC
CAAGACAATTGCGGGATCCAGCTGCAGAATTCGGCTTCGCATAAGGCCAGGTCAGGGTGTGCCGAAATGC
GCGACCGAGGCGGGGCGGTAGCCTCTCTAGGTTGTGACTGCCCCGAACCATCCTCCTGGCCGCACCCGCG
TCGCCGTCGTCTACGGCGGGCGTAGCTCGGAGCACGCGATCTCGTGCGTGTCGGCGGGCAGCATCCTGCG
CAACCTCGATCCGGAGCGTTTCGAGGTCGTCGCCATCGGCATCACGCCTGACGGCTCGTGGGTGCTCACC
GACGGTCGGCCCGAGACGCTCGCGATCACCGACGGCAGACTGCCCGCGGTGACCGAGGCGTCGGGCACCG
AACTCGCGCTGCCCGCCGCGCCCAACCGCAGCGGCCAGTTGCTGGCGCTGGGCAACGGCCCCGGCGAGAT
CCTCGCCGCGGTCGATGTGGTGTTCCCCGTGCTGCACGGTCCGTACGGCGAAGACGGCACCATCCAGGGC
CTGCTCGAACTCGCAGGCGTGCCCTACGTGGGATCGGGCGTGCTGGCCAGCGCCGCCGGTATGGACAAGG
AGTACACCAAGAAGCTGCTCGCCGCCGAGGGGCTGCCGATCGGCGATCAGGTGGTCCTGCGTCCCGGCGT
CGAGACCCTCGACCTCGAACAGCGTGAGCGGCTCGGCCTGCCGGTC
